Addgene plasmid #226265: pML107-LUG1
Purpose: Plasmid expressing Cas9 and gRNA TCTTCAAGTTACTCCAAGAG which targets the LUG1 gene
Depositing lab: Jolanda Van Leeuwen. Depositing organization: Universite de Lausanne (UNIL). Publication: Genetic suppression interactions are highly conserved across genetically diverse yeast isolates. Paltenghi C, van Leeuwen J. G3 (Bethesda). 2025 Mar 3:jkaf047. doi: 10.1093/g3journal/jkaf047. PubMed 40037589.
Backbone
  Vector backbone: pML107
  Backbone manufacturer: Laughery et al, 2015, Yeast
  Backbone size w/o insert (bp): 12367
  Vector type: Yeast Expression, CRISPR
  Selectable markers: LEU2
Growth in bacteria
  Bacterial resistance: Ampicillin, 100 μg/mL
  Growth temperature: 37°C
  Growth strain: DH5alpha
  Copy number: High Copy
Gene/Insert
  Gene/Insert name: LUG1 gRNA (alt name: YLR352W)
  gRNA/shRNA sequence: TCTTCAAGTTACTCCAAGAG
  Species: S. cerevisiae (budding yeast)
  Entrez Gene: YLR352W
  Cloning method: Restriction Enzyme; 5′ cloning site Unknown (unknown if destroyed)
Terms and licenses: Academic/Nonprofit Terms; Industry Terms: Not Available to Industry
Depositor comments: Please visit https://doi.org/10.1101/2024.08.28.610086 for bioRxiv preprint.
How to cite: pML107-LUG1 was a gift from Jolanda Van Leeuwen (Addgene plasmid # 226265 ; http://n2t.net/addgene:226265 ; RRID:Addgene_226265)
