[The description below was written by a language model from this plasmid's Addgene catalogue record and pLannotate feature annotations shown in this document.]
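Description:
pML107-LUG1 is a yeast CRISPR/Cas9 plasmid built on the pML107 backbone, an all-in-one E. coli–S. cerevisiae shuttle vector of about 12.4 kb that carries both the nuclease and a guide RNA cassette. In bacteria it replicates from a high-copy ColE1/pUC-type origin and is selected through the β-lactamase (AmpR) gene. In yeast it is maintained as a multicopy episome by the 2μ origin and selected through the LEU2 marker, expressed from its own promoter, which complements leucine auxotrophy. An f1 origin, T7 and T3 promoters, and fragments of lacZα, the lac promoter/operator and a pBluescript-type multiple cloning site are remnants of the parental cloning vector. Short annotated fragments of rop, bom and neighbouring yeast genes appear to be carry-over sequences with no evident functional role.

The payload consists of two expression units. Streptococcus pyogenes Cas9 is driven by the strong constitutive TDH3 (GAP) promoter and terminated by the ADH1 terminator. On the opposite strand, the RNA polymerase III-transcribed SNR52 promoter drives a single guide RNA made up of a 20-nucleotide spacer fused to the S. pyogenes gRNA scaffold and ended by the SUP4 tRNA terminator. The spacer targets the S. cerevisiae LUG1 gene (YLR352W). It falls in the unannotated gap between the SNR52 promoter and the scaffold, and was inserted by restriction cloning, although the sites used are not recorded. Transforming yeast with this plasmid directs Cas9 cleavage at the LUG1 locus, which is typically used to delete, disrupt or edit the gene, usually with a co-supplied repair template. The associated publication concerns the conservation of genetic suppression interactions across diverse yeast isolates.
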