Features (pLannotate 1.2.2; 26 found; start..end, strand, type, name):
     27..45      +  promoter       T7 promoter: promoter for bacteriophage T7 RNA polymerase
     54..107     -  misc_feature   MCS (fragment): pBluescript multiple cloning site
    132..798     +  promoter       GAP promoter: S. cerevisiae TDH3; promoter for glyceraldehyde-3-phosphate dehydrogenase
    833..4936    +  CDS            cas9: CAS9_STRP1 - Also known as csn1 From Streptococcus pyogenes serotype M1.
   4994..5181    +  terminator     ADH1 terminator: S. cerevisiae ADH1; transcription terminator for the S. cerevisiae alcohol dehydrogenase 1 (ADH1) gene
   5299..5318    -  terminator     SUP4 terminator: transcription terminator for the S. cerevisiae SUP4 tRNA gene
   5323..5397    -  misc_RNA       gRNA scaffold: guide RNA scaffold for the Streptococcus pyogenes CRISPR/Cas9 system
   5418..5686    -  promoter       SNR52 promoter: promoter for the S. cerevisiae small nucleolar RNA gene SNR52
   5717..5735    -  promoter       T3 promoter: promoter for bacteriophage T3 RNA polymerase
   5778..5800    -  protein_bind   lac operator (fragment): The lac repressor binds to the lac operator to inhibit transcription in E. coli. This inhibition can be relieved by adding lactose or isopropyl-β-D-thiogalactopyranoside (IPTG). lac repressor encoded by lacI
   5804..5834    -  promoter       lac promoter: promoter for the E. coli lac operon
   5849..5870    -  protein_bind   CAP binding site: CAP binding activates transcription in the presence of cAMP. E. coli catabolite activator protein
   5883..5975    -  CDS            lacI (fragment): lac repressor; lacI; The lac repressor binds to the lac operator to inhibit transcription in E. coli. This inhibition can be relieved by adding lactose or isopropyl-β-D-thiogalactopyranoside (IPTG).
   6158..6746    -  rep_origin     ori: high-copy-number ColE1/pMB1/pBR322/pUC origin of replication
   6917..7777    -  CDS            AmpR: β-lactamase; bla; confers resistance to ampicillin, carbenicillin, and related antibiotics
   7778..7882    -  promoter       AmpR promoter: bla
   7909..9255    -  rep_origin     2μ ori: yeast 2μ plasmid origin of replication
   9323..9358    +  CDS            rop (fragment): Rop protein, which maintains plasmids at low copy number; rop
   9460..9510    +  misc_feature   bom (fragment): basis of mobility region from pBR322
   9509..9625    +  CDS            NFS1 (fragment): NFS1_YEAST - Also known as SPL1 From Saccharomyces cerevisiae (strain ATCC 204508 / S288c) (Baker's yeast).
   9990..11081   -  CDS            LEU2: LEU3_YEAST - Experimental evidence at protein level: Swiss-Prot protein existence level 1. Catalyzes the oxidation of 3-carboxy-2-hydroxy-4- methylpentanoate (3-isopropylmalate) to 3-carboxy-4-methyl-2- oxopentanoate. The product decarboxylates to 4-methyl-2 oxopentanoate. From Saccharomyces cerevisiae (strain ATCC 204508 / S288c) (Baker's yeast).
  11082..11489   -  promoter       LEU2 promoter: S. cerevisiae LEU2
  11629..11706   -  CDS            YO192_YEAST (fragment): Experimental evidence at protein level: Swiss-Prot protein existence level 1. From Saccharomyces cerevisiae (strain ATCC 204508 / S288c) (Baker's yeast).
  11737..11789   +  misc_feature   bom (fragment): basis of mobility region from pBR322
  11817..12245   -  rep_origin     f1 ori (sequence partly withheld): f1 bacteriophage origin of replication; arrow indicates direction of (+) strand synthesis
  12249..19      -  CDS            lacZα (fragment) (across the origin): LacZα fragment of β-galactosidase; lacZ fragment
>Addgene plasmid #226265 | pML107-LUG1 | addgene full sequence | sequence record 450361 | Addgene NGS Result
GTAAAACGACGGCCAGTGAGCGCGCGTAATACGACTCACTATAGGGCGAATTGGGTACCGGGCCCCCCCT
CGAGGTCGACGGTATCGATAAGCTTGATATCGAATTCAGTCTACTAGTCAGTTCGAGTTTATCATTATCA
ATACTGCCATTTCAAAGAATACGTAAATAATTAATAGTAGTGATTTTCCTAACTTTATTTAGTCAAAAAA
TTAGCCTTTTAATTCTGCTGTAACCCGTACATGCCCAAAATAGGGGGCGGGTTACACAGAATATATAACA
TCGTAGGTGTCTGGGTGAACAGTTTATTCCTGGCATCCACTAAATATAATGGAGCCCGCTTTTTAAGCTG
GCATCCAGAAAAAAAAAGAATCCCAGCACCAAAATATTGTTTTCTTCACCAACCATCAGTTCATAGGTCC
ATTCTCTTAGCGCAACTACAGAGAACAGGGGCACAAACAGGCAAAAAACGGGCACAACCTCAATGGAGTG
ATGCAACCTGCCTGGAGTAAATGATGACACAAGGCAATTGACCCACGCATGTATCTATCTCATTTTCTTA
CACCTTCTATTACCTTCTGCTCTCTCTGATTTGGAAAAAGCTGAAAAAAAAGGTTGAAACCAGTTCCCTG
AAATTATTCCCCTACTTGACTAATAAGTATATAAAGACGGTAGGTATTGATTGTAATTCTGTAAATCTAT
TTCTTAAACTTCTTAAATTCTACTTTTATAGTTAGTCTTTTTTTTAGTTTTAAAACACCAAGAACTTAGT
TTCGAATAAACACACATAAACAAACAAAAGATCTGATATGGATCGAATTAGATCTCGCCACCATGGACAA
GAAGTATTCTATCGGACTGGACATCGGGACTAATAGCGTCGGGTGGGCCGTCATCACTGACGAGTACAAG
GTGCCCTCTAAGAAGTTCAAGGTGCTCGGGAACACCGACCGGCATTCCATCAAGAAAAATCTGATCGGAG
CTCTCCTCTTTGATTCAGGGGAGACCGCTGAAGCAACCCGCCTCAAGCGGACTGCTAGACGGCGGTACAC
CAGGAGGAAGAACCGGATTTGTTACCTTCAAGAGATATTCTCCAACGAAATGGCAAAGGTCGACGACAGC
TTCTTCCATAGGCTGGAAGAATCATTCCTCGTGGAAGAGGATAAGAAGCATGAACGGCATCCCATCTTCG
GTAATATCGTCGACGAGGTGGCCTATCACGAGAAATACCCAACCATCTACCATCTTCGCAAAAAGCTGGT
GGACTCAACCGACAAGGCAGACCTCCGGCTTATCTACCTGGCCCTGGCCCACATGATTAAGTTCAGAGGC
CACTTCCTGATCGAGGGCGACCTCAATCCTGACAATAGCGATGTGGATAAACTGTTCATCCAGCTGGTGC
AGACTTACAACCAGCTCTTTGAAGAGAACCCCATCAATGCAAGCGGAGTCGATGCCAAGGCCATTCTGTC
AGCCCGGCTGTCAAAGAGCCGCAGACTTGAGAATCTTATCGCTCAGCTGCCGGGTGAAAAGAAAAATGGA
CTGTTCGGGAACCTGATTGCTCTTTCACTTGGGCTGACTCCCAATTTCAAGTCTAATTTCGACCTGGCAG
AGGATGCCAAGCTGCAACTGTCCAAGGACACCTATGATGACGATCTCGACAACCTCCTGGCCCAGATCGG
TGACCAATACGCCGACCTTTTCCTTGCTGCTAAGAATCTTTCTGACGCCATCCTGCTGTCTGACATTCTC
CGCGTGAACACTGAAATCACCAAGGCCCCTCTTTCAGCTTCAATGATTAAGCGGTATGATGAGCACCACC
AGGACCTGACCCTGCTTAAGGCACTCGTCCGGCAGCAGCTTCCGGAGAAGTACAAGGAAATCTTCTTTGA
CCAGTCAAAGAATGGATACGCCGGCTACATCGACGGAGGTGCCTCCCAAGAGGAATTTTATAAGTTTATC
AAACCTATCCTTGAGAAGATGGACGGCACCGAAGAGCTCCTCGTGAAACTGAATCGGGAGGATCTGCTGC
GGAAGCAGCGCACTTTCGACAATGGGAGCATTCCCCACCAGATCCATCTTGGGGAGCTTCACGCCATCCT
TCGGCGCCAAGAGGACTTCTACCCCTTTCTTAAGGACAACAGGGAGAAGATTGAGAAAATTCTCACTTTC
CGCATCCCCTACTACGTGGGACCCCTCGCCAGAGGAAATAGCCGGTTTGCTTGGATGACCAGAAAGTCAG
AAGAAACTATCACTCCCTGGAACTTCGAAGAGGTGGTGGACAAGGGAGCCAGCGCTCAGTCATTCATCGA
ACGGATGACTAACTTCGATAAGAACCTCCCCAATGAGAAGGTCCTGCCGAAACATTCCCTGCTCTACGAG
TACTTTACCGTGTACAACGAGCTGACCAAGGTGAAATATGTCACCGAAGGGATGAGGAAGCCCGCATTCC
TGTCAGGCGAACAAAAGAAGGCAATTGTGGACCTTCTGTTCAAGACCAATAGAAAGGTGACCGTGAAGCA
GCTGAAGGAGGACTATTTCAAGAAAATTGAATGCTTCGACTCTGTGGAGATTAGCGGGGTCGAAGATCGG
TTCAACGCAAGCCTGGGTACCTACCATGATCTGCTTAAGATCATCAAGGACAAGGATTTTCTGGACAATG
AGGAGAAAGAGGACATCCTTGAGGACATTGTCCTGACTCTCACTCTGTTCGAGGACCGGGAAATGATCGA
GGAGAGGCTTAAGACCTACGCCCATCTGTTCGACGATAAAGTGATGAAGCAACTTAAACGGAGAAGATAT
ACCGGATGGGGACGCCTTAGCCGCAAACTCATCAACGGAATCCGGGACAAACAGAGCGGAAAGACCATTC
TTGATTTCCTTAAGAGCGACGGATTCGCTAATCGCAACTTCATGCAACTTATCCATGATGATTCCCTGAC
CTTTAAGGAGGACATCCAGAAGGCCCAAGTGTCTGGACAAGGTGACTCACTGCACGAGCATATCGCAAAT
CTGGCTGGTTCACCCGCTATTAAGAAGGGTATTCTCCAGACCGTGAAAGTCGTGGACGAGCTGGTCAAGG
TGATGGGTCGCCATAAACCAGAGAACATTGTCATCGAGATGGCCAGGGAAAACCAGACTACCCAGAAGGG
ACAGAAGAACAGCAGGGAGCGGATGAAAAGAATTGAGGAAGGGATTAAGGAGCTCGGGTCACAGATCCTT
AAAGAGCACCCGGTGGAAAACACCCAGCTTCAGAATGAGAAGCTCTATCTGTACTACCTTCAAAATGGAC
GCGATATGTATGTGGACCAAGAGCTTGATATCAACAGGCTCTCAGACTACGACGTGGACCACATCGTCCC
TCAGAGCTTCCTCAAAGACGACTCAATTGACAATAAGGTGCTGACTCGCTCAGACAAGAACCGGGGAAAG
TCAGATAACGTGCCCTCAGAGGAAGTCGTGAAAAAGATGAAGAACTATTGGCGCCAGCTTCTGAACGCAA
AGCTAATCACTCAGCGGAAGTTCGACAATCTCACTAAGGCTGAGAGGGGCGGACTGAGCGAACTGGACAA
AGCAGGATTCATTAAACGGCAACTTGTGGAGACTCGGCAGATTACTAAACATGTAGCCCAAATCCTTGAC
TCACGCATGAATACCAAGTACGACGAAAACGACAAACTTATCCGCGAGGTGAAGGTGATTACCCTGAAGT
CCAAGCTGGTCAGCGATTTCAGAAAGGACTTTCAATTCTACAAAGTGCGGGAGATCAATAACTATCATCA
TGCTCATGACGCATATCTGAATGCCGTGGTGGGAACCGCCCTAATCAAGAAGTACCCAAAGCTGGAAAGC
GAGTTCGTGTACGGAGACTACAAGGTCTACGACGTGCGCAAGATGATTGCCAAATCTGAGCAGGAGATCG
GAAAGGCCACCGCAAAGTACTTCTTCTACAGCAACATCATGAATTTCTTCAAGACCGAAATCACCCTTGC
AAACGGTGAGATCCGGAAGAGGCCGCTCATCGAGACTAATGGGGAGACTGGCGAAATCGTGTGGGACAAG
GGCAGAGATTTCGCTACCGTGCGCAAAGTGCTTTCTATGCCTCAAGTGAACATCGTGAAGAAAACCGAGG
TGCAAACCGGAGGCTTTTCTAAGGAATCAATCCTCCCCAAGCGCAACTCCGACAAGCTCATTGCAAGGAA
GAAGGATTGGGACCCTAAGAAGTACGGCGGATTCGATTCACCAACTGTGGCTTATTCTGTCCTGGTCGTG
GCTAAGGTGGAAAAAGGAAAGTCTAAGAAGCTCAAGAGCGTGAAGGAACTGCTGGGTATCACCATTATGG
AGCGCAGCTCCTTCGAGAAGAACCCAATTGACTTTCTCGAAGCCAAAGGTTACAAGGAAGTCAAGAAGGA
CCTTATCATCAAGCTCCCAAAGTATAGCCTGTTCGAACTGGAGAATGGGCGGAAGCGGATGCTCGCCTCC
GCTGGCGAACTTCAGAAGGGTAATGAGCTGGCTCTCCCCTCCAAGTACGTGAATTTCCTCTACCTTGCAA
GCCATTACGAGAAGCTGAAGGGGAGCCCCGAGGACAACGAGCAAAAGCAACTGTTTGTGGAGCAGCATAA
GCATTATCTGGACGAGATCATTGAGCAGATTTCCGAGTTTTCTAAACGCGTCATTCTCGCTGATGCCAAC
CTCGATAAAGTCCTTAGCGCATACAATAAGCACAGAGACAAACCAATTCGGGAGCAGGCTGAGAATATCA
TCCACCTGTTCACCCTCACCAATCTTGGTGCCCCTGCCGCATTCAAGTACTTCGACACCACCATCGACCG
GAAACGCTATACCTCCACCAAAGAAGTGCTGGACGCCACCCTCATCCACCAGAGCATCACCGGACTTTAC
GAAACTCGGATTGACCTCTCACAGCTCGGAGGGGATGAGGGAGCTCCCAAGAAAAAGCGCAAGGTAGGTA
GTTCCGGATCCTAGACTCTCGAGGCGAATTTCTTATGATTTATGATTTTTATTATTAAATAAGTTATAAA
AAAAATAAGTGTATACAAATTTTAAAGTGACTCTTAGGTTTTAAAACGAAAATTCTTATTCTTGAGTAAC
TCTTTCCTGTAGGTCAGGTTGCTTTCTCAGGTATAGCATGAGGTCGCTCTTATTGACCACACCTCTACCG
GCATGCCGAGCAAATGCCTGCAAATCGCTCCCCATTTCTCTAGAGCGGCCGTGGTATCGTTTAGATTGGC
AATTACAGTGTCTTAGCTCACATGCTTATAACTAATTACATGACTCGAAGACATAAAAAACAAAAAAAGC
ACCACCGACTCGGTGCCACTTTTTCAAGTTGATAACGGACTAGCCTTATTTTAACTTGCTATTTCTAGCT
CTAAAACCTCTTGGAGTAACTTGAAGAGATCATTTATCTTTCACTGCGGAGAAGTTTCGAACGCCGAAAC
ATGCGCACCAACTTTCACTTCTACAGCGTTTGACCAAAATCTTTTGAACAGAACATTGTAGGGTGTGAAA
AAATGCGCACCTTTACCGCTAGCCCAAGAGGGCACTACAAAATCTAGAGTTGTACTTCAAACGTACATGT
AATCACCTTGTATATACTCGAAAGAAAACATCAAGTTTCTGTATAAATATGAGTGAAAGCATAATCATAC
ATTATCTTTTCAAAGATTGTCCGCGGTGGAGCTCCAGCTTTTGTTCCCTTTAGTGAGGGTTAATTGCGCG
CTTGGCGTAATCATGGTCATAGCTGTTTCCTGTGTGAAATTGTTATCCGCTCACAATTCCACACAACATA
CGAGCCGGAAGCATAAAGTGTAAAGCCTGGGGTGCCTAATGAGTGAGCTAACTCACATTAATTGCGTTGC
GCTCACTGCCCGCTTTCCAGTCGGGAAACCTGTCGTGCCAGCTGCATTAATGAATCGGCCAACGCGCGGG
GAGAGGCGGTTTGCGTATTGGGCGCTCTTCCGCTTCCTCGCTCACTGACTCGCTGCGCTCGGTCGTTCGG
CTGCGGCGAGCGGTATCAGCTCACTCAAAGGCGGTAATACGGTTATCCACAGAATCAGGGGATAACGCAG
GAAAGAACATGTGAGCAAAAGGCCAGCAAAAGGCCAGGAACCGTAAAAAGGCCGCGTTGCTGGCGTTTTT
CCATAGGCTCCGCCCCCCTGACGAGCATCACAAAAATCGACGCTCAAGTCAGAGGTGGCGAAACCCGACA
GGACTATAAAGATACCAGGCGTTTCCCCCTGGAAGCTCCCTCGTGCGCTCTCCTGTTCCGACCCTGCCGC
TTACCGGATACCTGTCCGCCTTTCTCCCTTCGGGAAGCGTGGCGCTTTCTCATAGCTCACGCTGTAGGTA
TCTCAGTTCGGTGTAGGTCGTTCGCTCCAAGCTGGGCTGTGTGCACGAACCCCCCGTTCAGCCCGACCGC
TGCGCCTTATCCGGTAACTATCGTCTTGAGTCCAACCCGGTAAGACACGACTTATCGCCACTGGCAGCAG
CCACTGGTAACAGGATTAGCAGAGCGAGGTATGTAGGCGGTGCTACAGAGTTCTTGAAGTGGTGGCCTAA
CTACGGCTACACTAGAAGAACAGTATTTGGTATCTGCGCTCTGCTGAAGCCAGTTACCTTCGGAAAAAGA
GTTGGTAGCTCTTGATCCGGCAAACAAACCACCGCTGGTAGCGGTGGTTTTTTTGTTTGCAAGCAGCAGA
TTACGCGCAGAAAAAAAGGATCTCAAGAAGATCCTTTGATCTTTTCTACGGGGTCTGACGCTCAGTGGAA
CGAAAACTCACGTTAAGGGATTTTGGTCATGAGATTATCAAAAAGGATCTTCACCTAGATCCTTTTAAAT
TAAAAATGAAGTTTTAAATCAATCTAAAGTATATATGAGTAAACTTGGTCTGACAGTTACCAATGCTTAA
TCAGTGAGGCACCTATCTCAGCGATCTGTCTATTTCGTTCATCCATAGTTGCCTGACTCCCCGTCGTGTA
GATAACTACGATACGGGAGGGCTTACCATCTGGCCCCAGTGCTGCAATGATACCGCGAGACCCACGCTCA
CCGGCTCCAGATTTATCAGCAATAAACCAGCCAGCCGGAAGGGCCGAGCGCAGAAGTGGTCCTGCAACTT
TATCCGCCTCCATCCAGTCTATTAATTGTTGCCGGGAAGCTAGAGTAAGTAGTTCGCCAGTTAATAGTTT
GCGCAACGTTGTTGCCATTGCTACAGGCATCGTGGTGTCACGCTCGTCGTTTGGTATGGCTTCATTCAGC
TCCGGTTCCCAACGATCAAGGCGAGTTACATGATCCCCCATGTTGTGCAAAAAAGCGGTTAGCTCCTTCG
GTCCTCCGATCGTTGTCAGAAGTAAGTTGGCCGCAGTGTTATCACTCATGGTTATGGCAGCACTGCATAA
TTCTCTTACTGTCATGCCATCCGTAAGATGCTTTTCTGTGACTGGTGAGTACTCAACCAAGTCATTCTGA
GAATAGTGTATGCGGCGACCGAGTTGCTCTTGCCCGGCGTCAATACGGGATAATACCGCGCCACATAGCA
GAACTTTAAAAGTGCTCATCATTGGAAAACGTTCTTCGGGGCGAAAACTCTCAAGGATCTTACCGCTGTT
GAGATCCAGTTCGATGTAACCCACTCGTGCACCCAACTGATCTTCAGCATCTTTTACTTTCACCAGCGTT
TCTGGGTGAGCAAAAACAGGAAGGCAAAATGCCGCAAAAAAGGGAATAAGGGCGACACGGAAATGTTGAA
TACTCATACTCTTCCTTTTTCAATATTATTGAAGCATTTATCAGGGTTATTGTCTCATGAGCGGATACAT
ATTTGAATGTATTTAGAAAAATAAACAAATAGGGGTTCCGCGCACATTTCCCCGAAAAGTGCCACCTGAA
CGAAGCATCTGTGCTTCATTTTGTAGAACAAAAATGCAACGCGAGAGCGCTAATTTTTCAAACAAAGAAT
CTGAGCTGCATTTTTACAGAACAGAAATGCAACGCGAAAGCGCTATTTTACCAACGAAGAATCTGTGCTT
CATTTTTGTAAAACAAAAATGCAACGCGAGAGCGCTAATTTTTCAAACAAAGAATCTGAGCTGCATTTTT
ACAGAACAGAAATGCAACGCGAGAGCGCTATTTTACCAACAAAGAATCTATACTTCTTTTTTGTTCTACA
AAAATGCATCCCGAGAGCGCTATTTTTCTAACAAAGCATCTTAGATTACTTTTTTTCTCCTTTGTGCGCT
CTATAATGCAGTCTCTTGATAACTTTTTGCACTGTAGGTCCGTTAAGGTTAGAAGAAGGCTACTTTGGTG
TCTATTTTCTCTTCCATAAAAAAAGCCTGACTCCACTTCCCGCGTTTACTGATTACTAGCGAAGCTGCGG
GTGCATTTTTTCAAGATAAAGGCATCCCCGATTATATTCTATACCGATGTGGATTGCGCATACTTTGTGA
ACAGAAAGTGATAGCGTTGATGATTCTTCATTGGTCAGAAAATTATGAACGGTTTCTTCTATTTTGTCTC
TATATACTACGTATAGGAAATGTTTACATTTTCGTATTGTTTTCGATTCACTCTATGAATAGTTCTTACT
ACAATTTTTTTGTCTAAAGAGTAATACTAGAGATAAACATAAAAAATGTAGAGGTCGAGTTTAGATGCAA
GTTCAAGGAGCGAAAGGTGGATGGGTAGGTTATATAGGGATATAGCACAGAGATATATAGCAAAGAGATA
CTTTTGAGCAATGTTTGTGGAAGCGGTATTCGCAATATTTTAGTAGCTCGTTACAGTCCGGTGCGTTTTT
GGTTTTTTGAAAGTGCGTCTTCAGAGCGCTTTTGGTTTTCAAAAGCGCTCTGAAGTTCCTATACTTTCTA
GCTAGAGAATAGGAACTTCGGAATAGGAACTTCAAAGCGTTTCCGAAAACGAGCGCTTCCGAAAATGCAA
CGCGAGCTGCGCACATACAGCTCACTGTTCACGTCGCACCTATATCTGCGTGTTGCCTGTATATATATAT
ACATGAGAAGAACGGCATAGTGCGTGTTTATGCTTAAATGCGTACTTATATGCGTCTATTTATGTAGGAT
GAAAGGTAGTCTAGTACCTCCTGTGATATTATCCCATTCCATGCGGGGTATCGTATGCTTCCTTCAGCAC
TACCCTTTAGCTGTTCTATATGCTGCCACTCCTCAATTGGATTAGTCTCATCCTTCAATGCTATCATTTC
CTTTGATATTGGATCATACTAAGAAACCATTATTATCATGACATTAACCTATAAAAATAGGCGTATCACG
AGGCCCTTTCGTCTCGCGCGTTTCGGTGATGACGGTGAAAACCTCTGACACATGCAGCTCCCGGAGACGG
TCACAGCTTGTCTGTAAGCGGATGCCGGGAGCAGACAAGCCCGTCAGGGCGCGTCAGCGGGTGTTGGCGG
GTGTCGGGGCTGGCTTAACTATGCGGCATCAGAGCAGATTGTACTGAGAGTGCACCATATCGACTACGTC
GTTAAGGCCGTTTCTGACAGAGTAAAATTCTTGAGGGAACTTTCACCATTATGGGAAATGGTTCAAGAAG
GTATTGACTTAAACTCCATCAAATGGTCAGGTCATTGAGTGTTTTTTATTTGTTGTATTTTTTTTTTTTT
AGAGAAAATCCTCCAATATATAAATTAGGAATCATAGTTTCATGATTTTCTGTTACACCTAACTTTTTGT
GTGGTGCCCTCCTCCTTGTCAATATTAATGTTAAAGTGCAATTCTTTTTCCTTATCACGTTGAGCCATTA
GTATCAATTTGCTTACCTGTATTCCTTTACATCCTCCTTTTTCTCCTTCTTGATAAATGTATGTAGATTG
CGTATATAGTTTCGTCTACCCTATGAACATATTCCATTTTGTAATTTCGTGTCGTTTCTATTATGAATTT
CATTTATAAAGTTTATGTACAAATATCATAAAAAAAGAGAATCTTTTTAAGCAAGGATTTTCTTAACTTC
TTCGGCGACAGCATCACCGACTTCGGTGGTACTGTTGGAACCACCTAAATCACCAGTTCTGATACCTGCA
TCCAAAACCTTTTTAACTGCATCTTCAATGGCCTTACCTTCTTCAGGCAAGTTCAATGACAATTTCAACA
TCATTGCAGCAGACAAGATAGTGGCGATAGGGTTGACCTTATTCTTTGGCAAATCTGGAGCAGAACCGTG
GCATGGTTCGTACAAACCAAATGCGGTGTTCTTGTCTGGCAAAGAGGCCAAGGACGCAGATGGCAACAAA
CCCAAGGAACCTGGGATAACGGAGGCTTCATCGGAGATGATATCACCAAACATGTTGCTGGTGATTATAA
TACCATTTAGGTGGGTTGGGTTCTTAACTAGGATCATGGCGGCAGAATCAATCAATTGATGTTGAACCTT
CAATGTAGGAAATTCGTTCTTGATGGTTTCCTCCACAGTTTTTCTCCATAATCTTGAAGAGGCCAAAACA
TTAGCTTTATCCAAGGACCAAATAGGCAATGGTGGCTCATGTTGTAGGGCCATGAAAGCGGCCATTCTTG
TGATTCTTTGCACTTCTGGAACGGTGTATTGTTCACTATCCCAAGCGACACCATCACCATCGTCTTCCTT
TCTCTTACCAAAGTAAATACCTCCCACTAATTCTCTGACAACAACGAAGTCAGTACCTTTAGCAAATTGT
GGCTTGATTGGAGATAAGTCTAAAAGAGAGTCGGATGCAAAGTTACATGGTCTTAAGTTGGCGTACAATT
GAAGTTCTTTACGGATTTTTAGTAAACCTTGTTCAGGTCTAACACTACCTGTACCCCATTTAGGACCACC
CACAGCACCTAACAAAACGGCATCAGCCTTCTTGGAGGCTTCCAGCGCCTCATCTGGAAGTGGAACACCT
GTAGCATCTATAGCAGCACCACCAATTAAATGATTTTCGAAATCGAACTTGACATTGGAACGAACATCAG
AAATAGCTTTAAGAACCTTAATGGCTTCGGCTGTGATTTCTTGACCAACGTGGTCACCTGGCAAAACGAC
GATCTTCTTAGGGGCAGACATTAGAATGGTATATCCTTGAAATATATATATATATATTGCTGAAATGTAA
AAGGTAAGAAAAGTTAGAAAGTAAGACGATTGCTAACCACCTATTGGAAAAAACAATAGGTCCTTAAATA
ATATTGTCAACTTCAAGTATTGTGATGCAAGCATTTAGTCATGAACGCTTCTCTATTCTATATGAAAAGC
CGGTTCCGGCGCTCTCACCTTTCCTTTTTCTCCCAATTTTTCAGTTGAAAAAGGTATATGCGTCAGGCGA
CCTCTGAAATTAACAAAAAATTTCCAGTCATCGAATTTGATTCTGTGCGATAGCGCCCCTGTGTGTTCTC
GTTATGTTGAGGAAAAAAATAATGGTTGCTAAGAGATTCGAACTCTTGCATCTTACGATACCTGAGTATT
CCCACAGTTAACTGCGGTCAAGATATTTCTTGAATCAGGCGCCTTAGACCGCTCGGCCAAACAACCAATT
ACTTGTTGAGAAATAGAGTATAATTATCCTATAAATATAACGTTTTTGAACACACATGAACAAGGAAGTA
CAGGACAATTGATTTTGAAGAGAATGTGGATTTTGATGTAATTGTTGGGATTCCATTTTTAATAAGGCAA
TAATATTAGGTATGTAGATATACTAGAAGTTCTCCTCGACCGGTCGATATGCGGTGTGAAATACCGCACA
GATGCGTAAGGAGAAAATACCGCATCAGGAAATTGTAAGCGTTAATATTTTGTTAAAATTCGCGTTAAAT
TTTTGTTAAATCAGCTCATTTTTTAACCAATAGGCCGAAATCGGCAAAATCCCTTATAAATCAAAAGAAT
AGACCGAGATAGGGT
[37 nt withheld, positions 11916-11952]
AAAGAACGTGGACTCCAACGTCAAAGG
[49 nt withheld, positions 11980-12028]
T
[91 nt withheld, positions 12030-12120]
G
[124 nt withheld, positions 12122-12245]
CCATTCGCCATTCAGGCTGCGCAACTGTTGGGAAGGGCGATCGGTGCGGGCCTCTTCGCTATTACGCCAG
CTGGCGAAAGGGGGATGTGCTGCAAGGCGATTAAGTTGGGTAACGCCAGGGTTTTCCCAGTCACGACGTT
